>Addgene plasmid #34292 | KHBD00138 | depositor partial sequence | sequence record 40859 | KHBD00138 sequence 1263 bps
ATGACCACGCTGTGCCGCACCTGTGGCCAGGAGGCGGAGCACGCCAAGTCACTTTTCGATAAGGAGGCCA
GAGATGTCCTGAGCAACATCCTCAAGCTGACGGGCTTTTGGTTGAGGAACCAGCCAGGTGTGCCAACGAG
GATCTGCTTATCCTGCTTGCTGGATCTGAACGATGCCATCGCATTCCGGGAGCGCTGCATCAGGACCAAT
TCGTCTTGGTTCGAAAAGCAGGGCAAACAAGAGGATTCGGACACTGAGACTGCAAGGGAAGGCGGGAATA
ACAGGTTAGAAAGTAGGGTGGATGTTATGCCCATTAGTATTGCACAGCCGCAAAGGAGAAGGATTCTACC
ACAACGCAGCAAGAAAGTGGATGGAGTGCCTCTTAAGACAGTAGAAACCCCAATTTACCCTTTAGTTGTC
CCGGAAATACCGCCTGCCGATCTCGTCGATCCTCTCCGGTGCGAGGATCCTATTCAGGTGAAGAGCGAGC
CTCAGCTTTCATCTGATTATCCAGTGGAGTCCATGAATCACGAAGAGCCAGCATCCGAAATGCCCCAAGT
CATGAAGGAAGAGCCCAGAACACTACAAGTCATCGGGGAAGTACAGAAAAACCGAAGAAAACCGAGGAGC
AAAGGGTGCTTAGAGGAGTGTCCTGGCAAGGACATGGCTAAAATAGAGAATATTGACTCAACTACCAATA
AGACCAAAGAGGAAAAGTATGCCACACGAAACAAATGGGGAGCTGCCAAAAGAGCCTATGCACTGGAGCA
CCGACTATATTTCTGCGACCAATGCGGCAAAACTTTTAGCGAGAAGGGCAACTTCAATGTGCACCTCAGA
CGGCACAAGGGCACCAAGGAGTTCCAGTGCCAGGAGTGCGACCGCATGGAGTTCACCCAACACCTGCTCA
ATTTGCACGTGCGGATTAAGCATCGCGGGGAGCTGCCCTACGTGTGCAAGTACTGCGGCAAGCGATTTGA
CAACTGCCTCAAGCGGCTGAACCACGAGCGCAACCACAAGGAGAGTCCCGTCCACCGACCACACGTGTGC
TCCACATGCCAGAAGGCCTTCAAGACTTCGACGGCTCTCAAGGACCACATCGTGGTCCACACGGGGGAAC
AGCCATTCCACTGCGAGCTCTGCCAAACGTTCTTCAATAGAAGGAACGCCCTGGCCACCCACTACAAGTC
GAAGCACCATCGCCTGAAAGTTGAGGAGCAGTCAAAAATGCCAAAAATGGATGCTACTGTCCAAGCGGAT
GGG
