>Addgene plasmid #34292 | KHBD00138 | addgene partial sequence | sequence record 41958 | M13-Rev 5'-CAGGAAACAGCTATGACC-3'
TTTATTTTGACTGATAGTGACCTGTTCGTTGCAACAAATTGATAAGCAATGCTTTCTTATAATGCCAACT
TTGTACAAGAAAGTTGGCAACCCATCCGCTTGGACAGTAGCATCCATTTTTGGCATTTTTGACTGCTCCT
CAACTTTCAGGCGATGGTGCTTCGACTTGTAGTGGGTGGCCAGGGCGTTCCTTCTATTGAAGAACGTTTG
GCAGAGCTCGCAGTGGAATGGCTGTTCCCCCGTGTGGACCACGATGTGGTCCTTGAGAGCCGTCGAAGTC
TTGAAGGCCTTCTGGCATGTGGAGCACACGTGTGGTCGGTGGACGGGACTCTCCTTGTGGTTGCGCTCGT
GGTTCAGCCGCTTGAGGCAGTTGTCAAATCGCTTGCCGCAGTACTTGCACACGTAGGGCAGCTCCCCGCG
ATGCTTAATCCGCACGTGCAAATTGAGCAGGTGTTGGGTGAACTCCATGCGGTCGCACTCCTGGCACTGG
AACTCCTTGGTGCCCTTGTGCCGTCTGAGGTGCACATTGAAGTTGCCCTTCTCGCTAAAAGTTTTGCCGC
ATTGGTCGCAGAAATATAGTCGGTGCTCCAGTGCATAGGCTCTTTTGGCAGCTCCCCATTTGTTTCGTGT
GGCATACTTTTCCTCTTTGGTCTTATTGGTAGTTGAGTCAATATTCTCTATTTTAGCCATGTCCTTGCCA
GGACACTCCTCTAAGCACCC
