[The description below was written by a language model from this plasmid's Addgene catalogue record.]
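Description:
KHBD00138 is a Gateway entry-type clone built in the Invitrogen pDONR221 donor vector backbone (about 2.5 kb without insert) and carrying the open reading frame of the Drosophila melanogaster gene CG17806 (FBgn0038548) as a 1263 bp insert. It is a bacterial cloning plasmid rather than an expression construct: it is maintained at high copy in standard E. coli cloning strains such as DH5alpha and selected with kanamycin. No feature table accompanies the record, so individual elements such as the replication origin or the recombination sites are not itemised, and no promoter driving the insert is stated. This is expected for a pDONR221-derived clone, where the insert normally replaces the donor cassette by Gateway recombination and ends up flanked by attL-type sites. M13 forward and reverse primer sites on either side of the insert are listed for sequence verification.

The depositor notes that the ORFs in this collection were cloned open-ended, without a stop codon. This allows the CG17806 coding sequence to be transferred by Gateway recombination into destination vectors that add C-terminal fusions, such as tags or functional domains, in addition to N-terminal ones. The plasmid belongs to a clone collection associated with a study on automated protein-DNA interaction screening of Drosophila regulatory elements, so its likely use is as a source clone for shuttling this fly ORF into screening or expression vectors. The record does not state the molecular function of CG17806 or the specific destination vectors used. Distribution is limited to academic and nonprofit users.
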