Addgene plasmid #34292: KHBD00138
Depositing lab: Bart Deplancke. Depositing organization: Swiss Federal Institute of Technology (EPFL). Publication: Automated protein-DNA interaction screening of Drosophila regulatory elements. Korneel Hens, Jean-Daniel Feuz, Alina Isakova, Antonina Lagovitina, Andreas Massouras, Julien Bryois, Patrick Callaerts, Susan E. Celniker, Bart Deplancke. Nat Methods. 2011 Oct 30;8(12):1065-70. 10.1038/nmeth.1763 PubMed 22037703.
Backbone
  Vector backbone: pDONR221
  Backbone manufacturer: Invitrogen
  Backbone size w/o insert (bp): 2536
  Vector type: Gateway Donor Vector
Growth in bacteria
  Bacterial resistance: Kanamycin, 50 μg/mL
  Growth temperature: 37°C
  Growth strain: DH5alpha
  Copy number: High Copy
Gene/Insert
  Gene/Insert name: CG17806 (alt names: FBgn0038548; CG17806)
  Species: D. melanogaster (fly)
  Insert size (bp): 1263
  Entrez Gene: CG17806 (a.k.a. Dmel_CG17806, Dmel\CG17806)
  Cloning method: Gateway Cloning
  Sequencing primers: 5′ M13F; 3′ M13R
Terms and licenses: Academic/Nonprofit Terms; Industry Terms: Not Available to Industry
Depositor comments: Please note that the ORFs in this collection were cloned open-ended (without a stop codon).
How to cite: KHBD00138 was a gift from Bart Deplancke (Addgene plasmid # 34292 ; http://n2t.net/addgene:34292 ; RRID:Addgene_34292)
